>Addgene plasmid #59395 | pTE100 | depositor full sequence | sequence record 92136 | pTE100 sequence 6558 bps
GACCCTTTCCGACGCTCACCGGGCTGGTTGCCCTCGCCGCTGGGCTGGCGGCCGTCTATGGCCCTGCAAA
CGCGCCAGAAACGCCGTCGAAGCCGTGTGCGAGACACCGCGGCCGCCGGCGTTGTGGATACCTCGCGGAA
AACTTGGCCCTCACTGACAGATGAGGGGCGGACGTTGACACTTGAGGGGCCGACTCACCCGGCGCGGCGT
TGACAGATGAGGGGCAGGCTCGATTTCGGCCGGCGACGTGGAGCTGGCCAGCCTCGCAAATCGGCGAAAA
CGCCTGATTTTACGCGAGTTTCCCACAGATGATGTGGACAAGCCTGGGGATAAGTGCCCTGCGGTATTGA
CACTTGAGGGGCGCGACTACTGACAGATGAGGGGCGCGATCCTTGACACTTGAGGGGCAGAGTGCTGACA
GATGAGGGGCGCACCTATTGACATTTGAGGGGCTGTCCACAGGCAGAAAATCCAGCATTTGCAAGGGTTT
CCGCCCGTTTTTCGGCCACCGCTAACCTGTCTTTTAACCTGCTTTTAAACCAATATTTATAAACCTTGTT
TTTAACCAGGGCTGCGCCCTGTGCGCGTGACCGCGCACGCCGAAGGGGGGTGCCCCCCCTTCTCGAACCC
TCCCGGCCCGCTAACGCGGGCCTCCCATCCCCCCAGGGGCTGCGCCCCTCGGCCGCGAACGGCCTCACCC
CAAAAATGGCAGCCAAGCTGACCACTTCTGCGCTCGGCCCTTCCGGCTGGCTGGTTTATTGCTGATAAAT
CTGGAGCCGGTGAGCGTGGGTCTCGCGGTATCATTGCAGCACTGGGGCCAGATGGTAAGCCCTCCCGTAT
CGTAGTTATCTACACGACGGGGAGTCAGGCAACTATGGATGAACGAAATAGACAGATCGCTGAGATAGGT
GCCTCACTGATTAAGCATTGGTAACTGTCAGACCAAGTTTACTCATATATACTTTAGATTGATTTAAAAC
TTCATTTTTAATTTAAAAGGATCTAGGTGAAGATCCTTTTTGATAATCTCATGACCAAAATCCCTTAACG
TGAGTTTTCGTTCCACTGAGCGTCAGACCCCGTAGAAAAGATCAAAGGATCTTCTTGAGATCCTTTTTTT
CTGCGCGTAATCTGCTGCTTGCAAACAAAAAAACCACCGCTACCAGCGGTGGTTTGTTTGCCGGATCAAG
AGCTACCAACTCTTTTTCCGAAGGTAACTGGCTTCAGCAGAGCGCAGATACCAAATACTGTTCTTCTAGT
GTAGCCGTAGTTAGGCCACCACTTCAAGAACTCTGTAGCACCGCCTACATACCTCGCTCTGCTAATCCTG
TTACCAGTGGCTGCTGCCAGTGGCGATAAGTCGTGTCTTACCGGGTTGGACTCAAGACGATAGTTACCGG
ATAAGGCGCAGCGGTCGGGCTGAACGGGGGGTTCGTGCACACAGCCCAGCTTGGAGCGAACGACCTACAC
CGAACTGAGATACCTACAGCGTGAGCTATGAGAAAGCGCCACGCTTCCCGAAGGGAGAAAGGCGGACAGG
TATCCGGTAAGCGGCAGGGTCGGAACAGGAGAGCGCACGAGGGAGCTTCCAGGGGGAAACGCCTGGTATC
TTTATAGTCCTGTCGGGTTTCGCCACCTCTGACTTGAGCGTCGATTTTTGTGATGCTCGTCAGGGGGGCG
GAGCCTATGGAAAAACGCCAGCAACGCGGCCTTTTTACGGTTCCTGGCCTTTTGCTGGCCTTTTGCTCAC
ATGGAATTCTGTACATCTAGAAATAAGAAGGAGATATAATTAATCCATGGCAATTGAAGCTTAGATCTTG
ACTAGTCCTGCAGGTACCTAATTCACTGGCCGTCGTTTTACAACGTCGTGACTGGGAAAACCCTGGCGTT
ACCCAACTTAATCGCCTTGCAGCACATCCCCCTTTCGCCAGCTGGCGTAATAGCGAAGAGGCCCGCACCG
ATCGCCCTTCCCAACAGTTGCGCAGCCTGAATGGCGAATGGCGCCTGATGCGGTATTTTCTCCTTACGCA
TCTGTGCGGTATTTCACACCGCATATGGTGCACTCTCAGTACAATCTGCTCTGATGCCGCATAGTTAAGC
CAGCCCCGACACCCGCCAACACCCGCTGACGCGCCCTGACGGGCTTGTCTGCTCCCGGCATCCGCTTACA
GACAAGCTGTGACCGTCTCCGGGAGCTGCATGTGTCAGAGGTTTTCACCGTCATCACCGAAACGCGCGAG
ACGAAAGGGCCTCGTGATACGCCTATTTTTATAGGTTAATGTCATGATAATAATGGTTTCTTAGCACCCT
TTCTCGGTCCTTCAACGTTCCTGACAACGAGCCTCCTTTTCGCCAATCCATCGACAATCACCGCGAGTCC
CTGCTCGAACGCTGCGTCCGGACCGGCTTCGTCGAAGGCGTCTATCGCGGCCCGCAACAGCGGCGAGAGC
GGAGCCTGTTCAACGGTGCCGCCGCGCTCGCCGGCATCGCTGTCGCCGGCCTGCTCCTCAAGCACGGCCC
CAACAGTGAAGTAGCTGATTGTCATCAGCGCATTGACGGCGTCCCCGGCCGAAAAACCCGCCTCGCAGAG
GAAGCGAAGCTGCGCGTCGGCCGTTTCCATCTGCGGTGCGCCCGGTCGCGTGCCGGCATGGATGCGCGCG
CCATCGCGGTAGGCGAGCAGCGCCTGCCTGAAGCTGCGGGCATTCCCGATCAGAAATGAGCGCCAGTCGT
CGTCGGCTCTCGGCACCGAATGCGTATGATTCTCCGCCAGCATGGCTTCGGCCAGTGCGTCGAGCAGCGC
CCGCTTGTTCCTGAAGTGCCAGTAAAGCGCCGGCTGCTGAACCCCCAACCGTTCCGCCAGTTTGCGTGTC
GTCAGACCGTCTACGCCGACCTCGTTCAACAGGTCCAGGGCGGCACGGATCACTGTATTCGGCTGCAACT
TTGTCATGCTTGACACTTTATCACTGATAAACATAATATGTCCACCAACTTATCAGTGATAAAGAATCCG
CGCGTTCAATCGGACCAGCGGAGGCTGGTCCGGAGGCCAGACGTGAAACCCAACATACCCCTGATCGTAA
TTCTGAGCACTGTCGCGCTCGACGCTGTCGGCATCGGCCTGATTATGCCGGTGCTGCCGGGCCTCCTGCG
CGATCTGGTTCACTCGAACGACGTCACCGCCCACTATGGCATTCTGCTGGCGCTGTATGCGTTGGTGCAA
TTTGCCTGCGCACCTGTGCTGGGCGCGCTGTCGGATCGTTTCGGGCGGCGGCCAATCTTGCTCGTCTCGC
TGGCCGGCGCCACTGTCGACTACGCCATCATGGCGACAGCGCCTTTCCTTTGGGTTCTCTATATCGGGCG
GATCGTGGCCGGCATCACCGGGGCGACTGGGGCGGTAGCCGGCGCTTATATTGCCGATATCACTGATGGC
GATGAGCGCGCGCGGCACTTCGGCTTCATGAGCGCCTGTTTCGGGTTCGGGATGGTCGCGGGACCTGTGC
TCGGTGGGCTGATGGGCGGTTTCTCCCCCCACGCTCCGTTCTTCGCCGCGGCAGCCTTGAACGGCCTCAA
TTTCCTGACGGGCTGTTTCCTTTTGCCGGAGTCGCACAAAGGCGAACGCCGGCCGTTACGCCGGGAGGCT
CTCAACCCGCTCGCTTCGTTCCGGTGGGCCCGGGGCATGACCGTCGTCGCCGCCCTGATGGCGGTCTTCT
TCATCATGCAACTTGTCGGACAGGTGCCGGCCGCGCTTTGGGTCATTTTCGGCGAGGATCGCTTTCACTG
GGACGCGACCACGATCGGCATTTCGCTTGCCGCATTTGGCATTCTGCATTCACTCGCCCAGGCAATGATC
ACCGGCCCTGTAGCCGCCCGGCTCGGCGAAAGGCGGGCACTCATGCTCGGAATGATTGCCGACGGCACAG
GCTACATCCTGCTTGCCTTCGCGACACGGGGATGGATGGCGTTCCCGATCATGGTCCTGCTTGCTTCGGG
TGGCATCGGAATGCCGGCGCTGCAAGCAATGTTGTCCAGGCAGGTGGATGAGGAACGTCAGGGGCAGCTG
CAAGGCTCACTGGCGGCGCTCACCAGCCTGACCTCGATCGTCGGACCCCTCCTCTTCACGGCGATCTATG
CGGCTTCTATAACAACGTGGAACGGGTGGGCATGGATTGCAGGCGCTGCCCTCTACTTGCTCTGCCTGCC
GGCGCTGCGTCGCGGGCTTTGGAGCGGCGCAGGGCAACGAGCCGATCGCTGATCGTGGAAACGATAGGCC
TATGCCATGCGGGTCAAGGCGACTTCCGGCAAGCTATACGCGCCCTAGAATTGTCAATTTTAATCCTCTG
TTTATCGGCAGTTCGTAGAGCGCGCCGTGCGTCCCGAGCGATACTGAGCGAAGCAAGTGCGTCGAGCAGT
GCCCGCTTGTTCCTGAAATGCCAGTAAAGCGCTGGCTGCTGAACCCCCAGCCGGAACTGACCCCACAAGG
CCCTAGCGTTTGCAATGCACCAGGTCATCATTGACCCAGGCGTGTTCCACCAGGCCGCTGCCTCGCAACT
CTTCGCAGGCTTCGCCGACCTGCTCGCGCCACTTCTTCACGCGGGTGGAATCCGATCCGCACATGAGGCG
GAAGGTTTCCAGCTTGAGCGGGTACGGCTCCCGGTGCGAGCTGAAATAGTCGAACATCCGTCGGGCCGTC
GGCGACAGCTTGCGGTACTTCTCCCATATGAATTTCGTGTAGTGGTCGCCAGCAAACAGCACGACGATTT
CCTCGTCGATCAGGACCTGGCAACGGGACGTTTTCTTGCCACGGTCCAGGACGCGGAAGCGGTGCAGCAG
CGACACCGATTCCAGGTGCCCAACGCGGTCGGACGTGAAGCCCATCGCCGTCGCCTGTAGGCGCGACAGG
CATTCCTCGGCCTTCGTGTAATACCGGCCATTGATCGACCAGCCCAGGTCCTGGCAAAGCTCGTAGAACG
TGAAGGTGATCGGCTCGCCGATAGGGGTGCGCTTCGCGTACTCCAACACCTGCTGCCACACCAGTTCGTC
ATCGTCGGCCCGCAGCTCGACGCCGGTGTAGGTGATCTTCACGTCCTTGTTGACGTGGAAAATGACCTTG
TTTTGCAGCGCCTCGCGCGGGATTTTCTTGTTGCGCGTGGTGAACAGGGCAGAGCGGGCCGTGTCGTTTG
GCATCGCTCGCATCGTGTCCGGCCACGGCGCAATATCGAACAAGGAAAGCTGCATTTCCTTGATCTGCTG
CTTCGTGTGTTTCAGCAACGCGGCCTGCTTGGCCTCGCTGACCTGTTTTGCCAGGTCCTCGCCGGCGGTT
TTTCGCTTCTTGGTCGTCATAGTTCCTCGCGTGTCGATGGTCATCGACTTCGCCAAACCTGCCGCCTCCT
GTTCGAGACGACGCGAACGCTCCACGGCGGCCGATGGCGCGGGCAGGGCAGGGGGAGCCAGTTGCACGCT
GTCGCGCTCGATCTTGGCCGTAGCTTGCTGGACCATCGAGCCGACGGACTGGAAGGTTTCGCGGGGCGCA
CGCATGACGGTGCGGCTTGCGATGGTTTCGGCATCCTCGGCGGAAAACCCCGCGTCGATCAGTTCTTGCC
TGTATGCCTTCCGGTCAAACGTCCGATTCATTCACCCTCCTTGCGGGATTGCCCCGACTCACGCCGGGGC
AATGTGCCCTTATTCCTGATTTGACCCGCCTGGTGCCTTGGTGTCCAGATAATCCACCTTATCGGCAATG
AAGTCGGTCCCGTAGACCGTCTGGCCGTCCTTCTCGTACTTGGTATTCCGAATCTTGCCCTGCACGAATA
CCAGCTCCGCGAAGTCGCTCTTCTTGATGGAGCGCATGGGGACGTGCTTGGCAATCACGCGCACCCCCCG
GCCGTTTTAGCGGCTAAAAAAGTCATGGCTCTGCCCTCGGGCGGACCACGCCCATCATGACCTTGCCAAG
CTCGTCCTGCTTCTCTTCGATCTTCGCCAGCAGGGCGAGGATCGTGGCATCACCGAACCGCGCCGTGCGC
GGGTCGTCGGTGAGCCAGAGTTTCAGCAGGCCGCCCAGGCGGCCCAGGTCGCCATTGATGCGGGCCAGCT
CGCGGACGTGCTCATAGTCCACGACGCCCGTGATTTTGTAGCCCTGGCCGACGGCCAGCAGGTAGGCCTA
CAGGCTCATGCCGGCCGCCGCCGCCTTTTCCTCAATCGCTCTTCGTTCGTCTGGAAGGCAGTACACCTTG
ATAGGTGGGCTGCCCTTCCTGGTTGGCTTGGTTTCATCAGCCATCCGCTTGCCCTCATCTGTTACGCCGG
CGGTAGCCGGCCAGCCTCGCAGAGCAGGATTCCCGTTGAGCACCGCCAGGTGCGAATAAGGGACAGTGAA
GAAGGAACACCCGCTCGCGGGTGGGCCTACTTCACCTATCCTGCCCGGCTGACGCCGTTGGATACACCAA
GGAAAGTCTACACGAACCCTTTGGCAAAATCCTGTATATCGTGCGAAAAAGGATGGATATACCGAAAAAA
TCGCTATAATGACCCCGAAGCAGGGTTATGCAGCGGAAAAGATCCGTC
Features (pLannotate 1.2.2; 13 found; start..end, strand, type, name):
     11..642     +  rep_origin     oriV: incP origin of replication
    720..933     +  CDS            bla(M) (fragment): β-lactamase lacking the signal sequence; bla(M); allows cytosolic expression of β-lactamase
   1105..1693    +  rep_origin     ori: high-copy-number ColE1/pMB1/pBR322/pUC origin of replication
   1841..1998    +  CDS            lacZα (fragment): LacZα fragment of β-galactosidase; lacZ fragment
   2004..2103    -  misc_feature   bom (fragment): basis of mobility region from pBR322
   2205..2240    -  CDS            rop (fragment): Rop protein, which maintains plasmids at low copy number; rop
   2305..2947    -  CDS            TetR (fragment): tetracycline resistance regulatory protein; tetR
   3053..4252    +  CDS            TcR: tetracycline efflux protein; tetA; confers resistance to tetracycline
   4311..4463    -  CDS            tetR (fragment): TETR1_ECOLX - Experimental evidence at protein level: Swiss-Prot protein existence level 1. TetR is the repressor of the tetracycline resistance element; its N-terminal region forms a helix-turn-helix structure and binds DNA. Binding of tetracycline to TetR reduces the repressor affinity for the tetracycline resistance gene (tetA) promoter operator sites. From Escherichia coli.
   4483..5631    -  CDS            trfA: trans-acting replication protein that binds to and activates oriV
   5761..5865    -  CDS            traI (fragment): TRAI6_ECOLX - Experimental evidence at protein level: Swiss-Prot protein existence level 1. The initiation process of transfer DNA synthesis requires the interaction of at least three plasmid-specific components (TraH, I, and J) at the transfer origin resulting in the assembly of a specialised nucleoprotein complex - the relaxosome. Site- and strand-specific cleavage at the transfer origin is dependent on TraI and TraJ. From Escherichia coli.
   5903..6274    -  CDS            traJ: oriT-recognizing protein; traJ
   6307..6416    -  oriT           oriT: incP origin of transfer
