[The description below was written by a language model from this plasmid's Addgene catalogue record and pLannotate feature annotations shown in this document.]
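Description:
pTE100 is an empty, promoterless "MethyloBrick" cloning vector for assembling and carrying synthetic operons in Methylobacterium extorquens AM1 and other Alphaproteobacteria. It derives from the broad-host-range plasmid pCM80, from which the promoter region was removed and into which a new multiple cloning site for restriction-enzyme-based brick assembly was introduced. The catalogue gives a backbone size of 7,245 bp, which presumably refers to the parental pCM80, whereas the depositor's full sequence of pTE100 is 6,558 nt. Because there is no promoter upstream of the cloning site, any inserted gene or operon must bring its own promoter. This makes the vector suitable as a neutral scaffold, for example for testing promoters or for building constructs with custom regulatory parts.

The annotated sequence shows a dual replication system. An IncP oriV together with the trfA gene, whose product binds and activates oriV, provides replication across a wide range of Gram-negative hosts, while a ColE1/pMB1-type origin supports propagation in E. coli; the record nevertheless lists the plasmid as low copy. Selection is by tetracycline resistance, through a complete tetA efflux-pump gene (TcR) flanked by partial tetR repressor sequences. An IncP oriT with traJ and a traI fragment allows the plasmid to be mobilised by conjugation from E. coli into recipient strains when the remaining transfer functions are supplied in trans. Short fragments of bla, lacZα, bom and rop are also detected. They appear to be non-functional remnants of the backbone's construction history, and no ampicillin resistance is listed.
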