Addgene plasmid #59395: pTE100
Purpose: (Empty Backbone) MethyloBrick cloning vector, no promoter; TcR
Depositing lab: Tobias Erb. Depositing organization: ETH Zurich (Swiss Federal Institute of Technology). Publication: A Set of Versatile Brick Vectors and Promoters for the Assembly, Expression, and Integration of Synthetic Operons in Methylobacterium extorquens AM1 and Other Alphaproteobacteria. Schada von Borzyskowski L, Remus-Emsermann M, Weishaupt R, Vorholt JA, Erb TJ. ACS Synth Biol. 2014 Aug 8. 10.1021/sb500221v PubMed 25105793.
Backbone
  Vector backbone: pCM80
  Backbone manufacturer: Lidstrom Lab
  Backbone size (bp): 7245
  Modifications to backbone: removed promoter region; introduced new MCS
  Vector type: Bacterial Expression, Synthetic Biology
  Promoter: none
Growth in bacteria
  Bacterial resistance: Tetracycline, 10 μg/mL
  Growth temperature: 30°C
  Growth strain: DH5alpha
  Copy number: Low Copy
Gene/Insert
  Cloning method: Restriction Enzyme
  Sequencing primers: 5′ Brick_fw_Seq; 3′ pCM80_rev
Terms and licenses: Academic/Nonprofit Terms; Industry Terms: Not Available to Industry
Depositor comments: The original backbone plasmid, pCM80, is published in Marx & Lidstrom, 2001, Microbiology: Development of improved versatile broad-host-range vectors for use in methylotrophs and other Gram-negative bacteria.
How to cite: pTE100 was a gift from Tobias Erb (Addgene plasmid # 59395 ; http://n2t.net/addgene:59395 ; RRID:Addgene_59395)
