>Addgene plasmid #59395 | pTE100 | addgene partial sequence | sequence record 98712 | pGEX3 5'-CCGGGAGCTGCATGTGTCAGAGG-3'
CGCGCGAGACGAAAGGGCCTCGTGATACGCCTATTTTTATAGGTTAATGTCATGATAATAATGGTTTCTT
AGCACCCTTTCTCGGTCCTTCAACGTTCCTGACAACGAGCCTCCTTTTCGCCAATCCATCGACAATCACC
GCGAGTCCCTGCTCGAACGCTGCGTCCGGACCGGCTTCGTCGAAGGCGTCTATCGCGGCCCGCAACAGCG
GCGAGAGCGGAGCCTGTTCAACGGTGCCGCCGCGCTCGCCGGCATCGCTGTCGCCGGCCTGCTCCTCAAG
CACGGCCCCAACAGTGAAGTAGCTGATTGTCATCAGCGCATTGACGGCGTCCCCGGCCGAAAAACCCGCC
TCGCAGAGGAAGCGAAGCTGCGCGTCGGCCGTTTCCATCTGCGGTGCGCCCGGTCGCGTGCCGGCATGGA
TGCGCGCGCCATCGCGGTAGGCGAGCAGCGCCTGCCTGAAGCTGCGGGCATTCCCGATCAGAAATGAGCG
CCAGTCGTCGTCGGCTCTCGGCACCGAATGCGTATGATTCTCCGCCAGCATGGCTTCGGCCAGTGCGTCG
AGCAGCGCCCGCTTGTTCCTGAAGTGCCAGTAAAGCGCCGGCTGCTGAA
