>Addgene plasmid #59395 | pTE100 | addgene partial sequence | sequence record 98714 | ASK-FN2 5'-CGGCCTTTTTACGGTTCCTG-3'
CTGTACATCTAGAAATAAGAAGGAGATATAATTAATCCATGGCAATTGAAGCTTAGATCTTGACTAGTCC
TGCAGGTACCTAATTCACTGGCCGTCGTTTTACAACGTCGTGACTGGGAAAACCCTGGCGTTACCCAACT
TAATCGCCTTGCAGCACATCCCCCTTTCGCCAGCTGGCGTAATAGCGAAGAGGCCCGCACCGATCGCCCT
TCCCAACAGTTGCGCAGCCTGAATGGCGAATGGCGCCTGATGCGGTATTTTCTCCTTACGCATCTGTGCG
GTATTTCACACCGCATATGGTGCACTCTCAGTACAATCTGCTCTGATGCCGCATAGTTAAGCCAGCCCCG
ACACCCGCCAACACCCGCTGACGCGCCCTGACGGGCTTGTCTGCTCCCGGCATCCGCTTACAGACAAGCT
GTGACCGTCTCCGGGAGCTGCATGTGTCA
